Addgene plasmid #117630: pEPOR2KN0063
Purpose: Level2 MoClo construct, containing level1 plant expression cassettes for SpCas9-h(pICSL11023) and sgRNA_pEPOR1CB0089(pEPOR1CB0089)
Depositing lab: Nicola Patron. Depositing organization: Earlham Institute. Publication: Comparison of efficiency and specificity of CRISPR-associated (Cas) nucleases in plants: An expanded toolkit for precision genome engineering. Raitskin O, Schudoma C, West A, Patron NJ. PLoS One. 2019 Feb 27;14(2):e0211598. doi: 10.1371/journal.pone.0211598. eCollection 2019. PubMed 30811422.
Backbone
  Vector backbone: pICSL4723
  Vector type: Plant Expression
Growth in bacteria
  Bacterial resistance: Kanamycin, 50 μg/mL
  Growth temperature: 37°C
  Growth strain: DH5alpha
  Copy number: High Copy
Gene/Insert
  Gene/Insert name: [35S:SpCas9-h(pICSL11023) ] +[AtU6-26:sgRNA]
  Species: Synthetic
  Cloning method: Restriction Enzyme; 5′ cloning site BpiI (destroyed during cloning); 3′ cloning site BpiI (destroyed during cloning)
Terms and licenses: Academic/Nonprofit Terms; Industry Terms: Not Available to Industry
Depositor comments: Please visit https://www.biorxiv.org/content/early/2018/09/20/422766 for BioRxiv preprint
How to cite: pEPOR2KN0063 was a gift from Nicola Patron (Addgene plasmid # 117630 ; http://n2t.net/addgene:117630 ; RRID:Addgene_117630)
