[The description below was written by a language model from this plasmid's Addgene catalogue record and pLannotate feature annotations shown in this document.]
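Description:
pEPOR2KN0063 is a Level 2 MoClo (Golden Gate) plant expression construct built in the pICSL4723 binary backbone. It combines two Level 1 transcription units, assembled through BpiI sites that were destroyed during cloning. The backbone carries nopaline-type left and right T-DNA border repeats, so the region between them can be transferred into plant cells by Agrobacterium. For propagation it has a high-copy ColE1/pUC-type origin for E. coli and the pVS1 replication module (oriV, RepA and the StaA stability protein), which supports maintenance in Agrobacterium. Selection in bacteria is by kanamycin, through an aphA-3 aminoglycoside phosphotransferase gene driven by the bla promoter. No plant selectable marker is annotated within the T-DNA.

The first cassette expresses Streptococcus pyogenes Cas9, listed in the catalogue as the SpCas9-h version from pICSL11023. Expression is driven by an enhanced CaMV 35S promoter with a duplicated enhancer, followed by the TMV Ω translational leader. An EYFP-like coding sequence is annotated shortly downstream of the Cas9 reading frame and ahead of the NOS terminator. This placement suggests a C-terminal fluorescent fusion for monitoring nuclease expression, although the catalogue entry does not mention it. The second cassette is a single guide RNA unit, described in the catalogue as driven by the Arabidopsis U6-26 Pol III promoter. The feature table annotates only the SpCas9 gRNA scaffold, not the promoter or spacer, and the record does not state the genomic target of the guide.

The plasmid belongs to a toolkit assembled to compare the efficiency and specificity of different Cas nucleases for targeted mutagenesis in plants.
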