Features (pLannotate 1.2.2; 15 found; start..end, strand, type, name):
    127..803     +  promoter       CaMV 35S promoter (enhanced): cauliflower mosaic virus 35S promoter with a duplicated enhancer region
    828..881     +  misc_feature   TMV Ω: translational enhancer from the tobacco mosaic virus 5'-leader sequence (Gallie et al., 1988)
    890..4993    +  CDS            cas9: CAS9_STRP1 - Also known as csn1 From Streptococcus pyogenes serotype M1.
   5033..5749    +  CDS            EYFP: EYFP is a basic (constitutively fluorescent) green/yellow fluorescent protein published in 1996, derived from Aequorea victoria. It is reported to be a very rapidly-maturing weak dimer with high acid sensitivity.
   5765..6017    +  terminator     NOS terminator: nopaline synthase terminator and poly(A) signal
   6270..6345    +  misc_RNA       gRNA scaffold: guide RNA scaffold for the Streptococcus pyogenes CRISPR/Cas9 system
   6357..6378    -  protein_bind   attB2 (fragment): mutant version of attB; recombination site for the Gateway® BP reaction BP Clonase™
   6450..6474    +  misc_feature   RB T-DNA repeat: right border repeat from nopaline C58 T-DNA
   6783..7412    +  CDS            pVS1 StaA: stability protein from the Pseudomonas plasmid pVS1 (Heeb et al., 2000)
   7841..8914    +  CDS            pVS1 RepA: replication protein from the Pseudomonas plasmid pVS1 (Heeb et al., 2000)
   8980..9174    +  rep_origin     pVS1 oriV: origin of replication for the Pseudomonas plasmid pVS1 (Heeb et al., 2000)
   9236..9340    +  promoter       AmpR promoter: bla
   9341..10135   +  CDS            KanR: aminoglycoside phosphotransferase; aphA-3; confers resistance to kanamycin
  10306..10894   +  rep_origin     ori: high-copy-number ColE1/pMB1/pBR322/pUC origin of replication
  11030..11054   +  misc_feature   LB T-DNA repeat: left border repeat from nopaline C58 T-DNA
>Addgene plasmid #117630 | pEPOR2KN0063 | addgene full sequence | sequence record 228378 | Addgene NGS Result
GAACACTCTGTGCCGATGTATCACCTCTCGCAAGAATTCAAGCTTGGAGGTCAACATGGTGGAGCACGAC
ACTCTGGTCTACTCCAAAAATGTCAAAGATACAGTCTCAGAAGATCAAAGGGCTATTGAGACTTTTCAAC
AAAGGATAATTTCGGGAAACCTCCTCGGATTCCATTGCCCAGCTATCTGTCACTTCATCGAAAGGACAGT
AGAAAAGGAAGGTGGCTCCTACAAATGCCATCATTGCGATAAAGGAAAGGCTATCATTCAAGATCTCTCT
GCCGACAGTGGTCCCAAAGATGGACCCCCACCCACGAGGAGCATCGTGGAAAAAGAAGAGGTTCCAACCA
CGTCTACAAAGCAAGTGGATTGATGTGATAACATGGTGGAGCACGACACTCTGGTCTACTCCAAAAATGT
CAAAGATACAGTCTCAGAAGATCAAAGGGCTATTGAGACTTTTCAACAAAGGATAATTTCGGGAAACCTC
CTCGGATTCCATTGCCCAGCTATCTGTCACTTCATCGAAAGGACAGTAGAAAAGGAAGGTGGCTCCTACA
AATGCCATCATTGCGATAAAGGAAAGGCTATCATTCAAGATCTCTCTGCCGACAGTGGTCCCAAAGATGG
ACCCCCACCCACGAGGAGCATCGTGGAAAAAGAAGAGGTTCCAACCACGTCTACAAAGCAAGTGGATTGA
TGTGACATCTCCACTGACGTAAGGGATGACGCACAATCCCACTATCCTTCGCAAGACCCTTCCTCTATAT
AAGGAAGTTCATTTCATTTGGAGAGGACACGCTCGAGTATAAGAGCTCATTTTTACAACAATTACCAACA
ACAACAAACAACAAACAACATTACAATTACATTTACAATTATCGATACAATGGACAAGAAGTACTCCATT
GGGCTCGATATCGGCACAAACAGCGTCGGCTGGGCCGTCATTACGGACGAGTACAAGGTGCCGAGCAAAA
AATTCAAAGTTCTGGGCAATACCGATCGCCACAGCATAAAGAAGAACCTCATTGGCGCCCTCCTGTTCGA
CTCCGGGGAGACGGCCGAAGCCACGCGGCTCAAAAGAACAGCACGGCGCAGATATACCCGCAGAAAGAAT
CGGATCTGCTACCTGCAGGAGATCTTTAGTAATGAGATGGCTAAGGTGGATGACTCTTTCTTCCATAGGC
TGGAGGAGTCCTTTTTGGTGGAGGAGGATAAAAAGCACGAGCGCCACCCAATCTTTGGCAATATCGTGGA
CGAGGTGGCGTACCATGAAAAGTACCCAACCATATATCATCTGAGGAAGAAGCTTGTAGACAGTACTGAT
AAGGCTGACTTGCGGTTGATCTATCTCGCGCTGGCGCATATGATCAAATTTCGGGGACACTTCCTCATCG
AGGGGGACCTGAACCCAGACAACAGCGATGTCGACAAACTCTTTATCCAACTGGTTCAGACTTACAATCA
GCTTTTCGAAGAGAACCCGATCAACGCATCCGGAGTTGACGCCAAAGCAATCCTGAGCGCTAGGCTGTCC
AAATCCCGGCGGCTCGAAAACCTCATCGCACAGCTCCCTGGGGAGAAGAAGAACGGCCTGTTTGGTAATC
TTATCGCCCTGTCACTCGGGCTGACCCCCAACTTTAAATCTAACTTCGACCTGGCCGAAGATGCCAAGCT
TCAACTGAGCAAAGACACCTACGATGATGATCTCGACAATCTGCTGGCCCAGATCGGCGACCAGTACGCA
GACCTTTTTTTGGCGGCAAAGAACCTGTCAGACGCCATTCTGCTGAGTGATATTCTGCGAGTGAACACGG
AGATCACCAAAGCTCCGCTGAGCGCTAGTATGATCAAGCGCTATGATGAGCACCACCAAGACTTGACTTT
GCTGAAGGCCCTTGTCAGACAGCAACTGCCTGAGAAGTACAAGGAAATTTTCTTCGATCAGTCTAAAAAT
GGCTACGCCGGATACATTGACGGCGGAGCAAGCCAGGAGGAATTTTACAAATTTATTAAGCCCATCTTGG
AAAAAATGGACGGCACCGAGGAGCTGCTGGTAAAGCTTAACAGAGAAGATCTGTTGCGCAAACAGCGCAC
TTTCGACAATGGAAGCATCCCCCACCAGATTCACCTGGGCGAACTGCACGCTATCCTCAGGCGGCAAGAG
GATTTCTACCCCTTTTTGAAAGATAACAGGGAAAAGATTGAGAAAATCCTCACATTTCGGATACCCTACT
ATGTAGGCCCCCTCGCCCGGGGAAATTCCAGATTCGCGTGGATGACTCGCAAATCAGAAGAGACTATCAC
TCCCTGGAACTTCGAGGAAGTCGTGGATAAGGGGGCCTCTGCCCAGTCCTTCATCGAAAGGATGACTAAC
TTTGATAAAAATCTGCCTAACGAAAAGGTGCTTCCTAAACACTCTCTGCTGTACGAGTACTTCACAGTTT
ATAACGAGCTCACCAAGGTCAAATACGTCACAGAAGGGATGAGAAAGCCAGCATTCCTGTCTGGAGAGCA
GAAGAAAGCTATCGTGGACCTCCTCTTCAAGACGAACCGGAAAGTTACCGTGAAACAGCTCAAAGAAGAT
TATTTCAAAAAGATTGAATGTTTCGACTCTGTTGAAATCAGCGGAGTGGAGGATCGCTTCAACGCATCCC
TGGGAACGTATCACGATCTCCTGAAAATCATTAAAGACAAGGACTTCCTGGACAATGAGGAGAACGAGGA
CATTCTTGAGGACATTGTCCTCACCCTTACGTTGTTTGAAGATAGGGAGATGATTGAAGAACGCTTGAAA
ACTTACGCTCATCTCTTCGACGACAAAGTCATGAAACAGCTCAAGAGGCGCCGATATACAGGATGGGGGC
GGCTGTCAAGAAAACTGATCAATGGGATCCGAGACAAGCAGAGTGGAAAGACAATCCTGGATTTTCTTAA
GTCCGATGGATTTGCCAACCGGAACTTCATGCAGTTGATCCATGATGACTCTCTCACCTTTAAGGAGGAC
ATCCAGAAAGCACAAGTTTCTGGCCAGGGGGACAGTCTCCACGAGCACATCGCTAATCTTGCAGGTAGCC
CAGCTATCAAAAAGGGAATACTGCAGACCGTTAAGGTCGTGGATGAACTCGTCAAAGTAATGGGAAGGCA
TAAGCCCGAGAATATCGTTATCGAGATGGCCCGAGAGAACCAAACTACCCAGAAGGGACAGAAGAACAGT
AGGGAAAGGATGAAGAGGATTGAAGAGGGTATAAAAGAACTGGGGTCCCAAATCCTTAAGGAACACCCAG
TTGAAAACACCCAGCTTCAGAATGAGAAGCTCTACCTGTACTACCTGCAGAACGGCAGGGACATGTACGT
GGATCAGGAACTGGACATCAATCGGCTCTCCGACTACGACGTGGATCATATCGTGCCCCAGTCTTTTCTC
AAAGATGATTCTATTGATAATAAAGTGTTGACAAGATCCGATAAAAATAGAGGGAAGAGTGATAACGTCC
CCTCAGAAGAAGTTGTCAAGAAAATGAAAAATTATTGGCGGCAGCTGCTGAACGCCAAACTGATCACACA
ACGGAAGTTCGATAATCTGACTAAGGCTGAACGAGGTGGCCTGTCTGAGTTGGATAAAGCCGGCTTCATC
AAAAGGCAGCTTGTTGAGACACGCCAGATCACCAAGCACGTGGCCCAAATTCTCGATTCACGCATGAACA
CCAAGTACGATGAAAATGACAAACTGATTCGAGAGGTGAAAGTTATTACTCTGAAGTCTAAGCTGGTTTC
AGATTTCAGAAAGGACTTTCAGTTTTATAAGGTGAGAGAGATCAACAATTACCACCATGCGCATGATGCC
TACCTGAATGCAGTGGTAGGCACTGCACTTATCAAAAAATATCCCAAGCTTGAATCTGAATTTGTTTACG
GAGACTATAAAGTGTACGATGTTAGGAAAATGATCGCAAAGTCTGAGCAGGAAATAGGCAAGGCCACCGC
TAAGTACTTCTTTTACAGCAATATTATGAATTTTTTCAAGACCGAGATTACACTGGCCAATGGAGAGATT
CGGAAGCGACCACTTATCGAAACAAACGGAGAAACAGGAGAAATCGTGTGGGACAAGGGTAGGGATTTCG
CGACAGTCCGGAAGGTCCTGTCCATGCCGCAGGTGAACATCGTTAAAAAGACCGAAGTACAGACCGGAGG
CTTCTCCAAGGAAAGTATCCTCCCGAAAAGGAACAGCGACAAGCTGATCGCACGCAAAAAAGATTGGGAC
CCCAAGAAATACGGCGGATTCGATTCTCCTACAGTCGCTTACAGTGTACTGGTTGTGGCCAAAGTGGAGA
AAGGGAAGTCTAAAAAACTCAAAAGCGTCAAGGAACTGCTGGGCATCACAATCATGGAGCGATCAAGCTT
CGAAAAAAACCCCATCGACTTTCTCGAGGCGAAAGGATATAAAGAGGTCAAAAAAGACCTCATCATTAAG
CTTCCCAAGTACTCTCTCTTTGAGCTTGAAAACGGCCGGAAACGAATGCTCGCTAGTGCGGGCGAGCTGC
AGAAAGGTAACGAGCTGGCACTGCCCTCTAAATACGTTAATTTCTTGTATCTGGCCAGCCACTATGAAAA
GCTCAAAGGATCTCCCGAAGATAATGAGCAGAAGCAGCTGTTCGTGGAACAACACAAACACTACCTTGAT
GAGATCATCGAGCAAATAAGCGAATTCTCCAAAAGAGTGATCCTCGCCGACGCTAACCTCGATAAGGTGC
TTTCTGCTTACAATAAGCACAGGGATAAGCCCATCAGGGAGCAGGCAGAAAACATTATCCACTTGTTTAC
TCTGACCAACTTGGGCGCGCCTGCAGCCTTCAAGTACTTCGACACCACCATAGACAGAAAGCGGTACACC
TCTACAAAGGAGGTCCTGGACGCCACACTGATTCATCAGTCAATTACGGGGCTCTATGAAACAAGAATCG
ACCTCTCTCAGCTCGGTGGAGACAGCAGGGCTGACCCCAAGAAGAAGAGGAAGGTGGGTTCGATGGTGAG
CAAGGGCGAGGAGCTGTTCACCGGGGTGGTGCCCATCCTGGTCGAGCTGGACGGCGACGTAAACGGCCAC
AAGTTCAGCGTGTCCGGCGAGGGCGAGGGCGATGCCACCTACGGCAAGCTGACCCTGAAGTTCATCTGCA
CCACCGGCAAGCTGCCCGTGCCCTGGCCCACCCTCGTGACCACCTTCGGCTACGGCCTGCAGTGCTTCGC
CCGCTACCCCGACCACATGAAGCAGCACGACTTCTTCAAGTCCGCCATGCCCGAAGGCTACGTCCAGGAG
CGCACCATCTTCTTCAAGGACGACGGCAACTACAAGACCCGCGCCGAGGTGAAGTTCGAGGGCGACACCC
TGGTGAACCGCATCGAGCTGAAGGGCATCGACTTCAAGGAGGACGGCAACATCCTGGGGCACAAGCTGGA
GTACAACTACAACAGCCACAACGTCTATATCATGGCCGACAAGCAGAAGAACGGCATCAAGGTGAACTTC
AAGATCCGCCACAACATCGAGGACGGCAGCGTGCAGCTCGCCGACCACTACCAGCAGAACACCCCCATCG
GCGACGGCCCCGTGCTGCTGCCCGACAACCACTACCTGAGCTACCAGTCCGCCCTGAGCAAAGACCCCAA
CGAGAAGCGCGATCACATGGTCCTGCTGGAGTTCGTGACCGCCGCCGGGATCACTCTCGGCATGGACGAG
CTGTACAAGTGAGCTTGTCAAGCAGATCGTTCAAACATTTGGCAATAAAGTTTCTTAAGATTGAATCCTG
TTGCCGGTCTTGCGATGATTATCATATAATTTCTGTTGAATTACGTTAAGCATGTAATAATTAACATGTA
ATGCATGACGTTATTTATGAGATGGGTTTTTATGATTAGAGTCCCGCAATTATACATTTAATACGCGATA
GAAAACAAAATATAGCGCGCAAACTAGGATAAATTATCGCGCGCGGTGTCATCTATGTTACTAGATCGAC
GCTACTAGAATTCGAGCTCGGAGCATCTTCATTCTTAAGATATGAAGATAATCTTCAAAAGGCCCCTGGG
AATCTGAAAGAAGAGAAGCAGGCCCATTTATATGGGAAAGAACAATAGTATTTCTTATATAGGCCCATTT
AAGTTGAAAACAATCTTCAAAAGTCCCACATCGCTTAGATAAGAAAACGAAGCTGAGTTTATATACAGCT
AGAGTCGAAGTAGTGATTGTGAGCCGGCTGAGCCATGGAGTTTTAGAGCTAGAAATAGCAAGTTAAAATA
AGGCTAGTCCGTTATCAACTTGAAAAAGTGGCACCGAGTCGGTGCTTTTTTTCTAGACCCAGCTTTCTTG
TACAAAGTTGGCATTACGCTTTACGAGGATGCACATGTGACCGAGGGACACGAAGTGATCCGTTTAAACT
ATCAGTGTTTGACAGGATATATTGGCGGGTAAACCTAAGAGAAAAGAGCGTTTATTAGAATAATCGGATA
TTTAAAAGGGCGTGAAAAGGTTTATCCGTTCGTCCATTTGTATGTGCATGCCAACCACAGGGTTCCCCTC
GGGAGTCAGCCGTGCGGCTGCATGAAATCCTGGCCGGTTTGTCTGATGCCAAGCTGGCGGCCTGGCCGGC
CAGCTTGGCCGCTGAAGAAACCGAGCGCCGCCGTCTAAAAAGGTGATGTGTATTTGAGTAAAACAGCTTG
CGTCATGCGGTCGCTGCGTATATGATGCGATGAGTAAATAAACAAATACGCAAGGGGAACGCATGAAGGT
TATCGCTGTACTTAACCAGAAAGGCGGGTCAGGCAAGACGACCATCGCAACCCATCTAGCCCGCGCCCTG
CAACTCGCCGGGGCCGATGTTCTGTTAGTCGATTCCGATCCCCAGGGCAGTGCCCGCGATTGGGCGGCCG
TGCGGGAAGATCAACCGCTAACCGTTGTCGGCATCGACCGCCCGACGATTGACCGCGACGTGAAGGCCAT
CGGCCGGCGCGACTTCGTAGTGATCGACGGAGCGCCCCAGGCGGCGGACTTGGCTGTGTCCGCGATCAAG
GCAGCCGACTTCGTGCTGATTCCGGTGCAGCCAAGCCCTTACGACATATGGGCCACCGCCGACCTGGTGG
AGCTGGTTAAGCAGCGCATTGAGGTCACGGATGGAAGGCTACAAGCGGCCTTTGTCGTGTCGCGGGCGAT
CAAAGGCACGCGCATCGGCGGTGAGGTTGCCGAGGCGCTGGCCGGGTACGAGCTGCCCATTCTTGAGTCC
CGTATCACGCAGCGCGTGAGCTACCCAGGCACTGCCGCCGCCGGCACAACCGTTCTTGAATCAGAACCCG
AGGGCGACGCTGCCCGCGAGGTCCAGGCGCTGGCCGCTGAAATTAAATCAAAACTCATTTGAGTTAATGA
GGTAAAGAGAAAATGAGCAAAAGCACAAACACGCTAAGTGCCGGCCGTCCGAGCGCACGCAGCAGCAAGG
CTGCAACGTTGGCCAGCCTGGCAGACACGCCAGCCATGAAGCGGGTCAACTTTCAGTTGCCGGCGGAGGA
TCACACCAAGCTGAAGATGTACGCGGTACGCCAAGGCAAGACCATTACCGAGCTGCTATCTGAATACATC
GCGCAGCTACCAGAGTAAATGAGCAAATGAATAAATGAGTAGATGAATTTTAGCGGCTAAAGGAGGCGGC
ATGGAAAATCAAGAACAACCAGGCACCGACGCCGTGGAATGCCCCATGTGTGGAGGAACGGGCGGTTGGC
CAGGCGTAAGCGGCTGGGTTGTCTGCCGGCCCTGCAATGGCACTGGAACCCCCAAGCCCGAGGAATCGGC
GTGAGCGGTCGCAAACCATCCGGCCCGGTACAAATCGGCGCGGCGCTGGGTGATGACCTGGTGGAGAAGT
TGAAGGCCGCGCAGGCCGCCCAGCGGCAACGCATCGAGGCAGAAGCACGCCCCGGTGAATCGTGGCAAGC
GGCCGCTGATCGAATCCGCAAAGAATCCCGGCAACCGCCGGCAGCCGGTGCGTCGTCGATTAGGAAGCCG
CCCAAGGGCGACGAGCAACCAGATTTTTTCGTTCCGATGCTCTATGACGTGGGCACCCGCGATAGTCGCA
GCATCATGGACGTGGCCGTTTTCCGTCTGTCGAAGCGTGACCGACGAGCTGGCGAGGTGATCCGCTACGA
GCTTCCAGACGGGCACGTAGAGGTTTCCGCAGGGCCGGCCGGCATGGCCAGTGTGTGGGATTACGACCTG
GTACTGATGGCGGTTTCCCATCTAACCGAATCCATGAACCGATACCGGGAAGGGAAGGGAGACAAGCCCG
GCCGCGTGTTCCGTCCACACGTTGCGGACGTACTCAAGTTCTGCCGGCGAGCCGATGGCGGAAAGCAGAA
AGACGACCTGGTAGAAACCTGCATTCGGTTAAACACCACGCACGTTGCCATGCAGCGTACGAAGAAGGCC
AAGAACGGCCGCCTGGTGACGGTATCCGAGGGTGAAGCCTTGATTAGCCGCTACAAGATCGTAAAGAGCG
AAACCGGGCGGCCGGAGTACATCGAGATCGAGCTAGCTGATTGGATGTACCGCGAGATTACAGAAGGCAA
GAACCCGGACGTGCTGACGGTTCACCCCGATTACTTTTTGATCGATCCCGGCATCGGCCGTTTTCTCTAC
CGCCTGGCACGCCGCGCCGCAGGCAAGGCAGAAGCCAGATGGTTGTTCAAGACGATCTACGAACGCAGTG
GCAGCGCCGGAGAGTTCAAGAAGTTCTGTTTCACCGTGCGCAAGCTGATCGGGTCAAATGACCTGCCGGA
GTACGATTTGAAGGAGGAGGCGGGGCAGGCTGGCCCGATCCTAGTCATGCGCTACCGCAACCTGATCGAG
GGCGAAGCATCCGCCGGTTCCTAATGTACGGAGCAGATGCTAGGGCAAATTGCCCTAGCAGGGGAAAAAG
GTCGAAAAAGCTTCTTTCCTGTGGATAGCACGTACATTGGGAACCCAAAGCCGTACATTGGGAACCGGAA
CCCGTACATTGGGAACCCAAAGCCGTACATTGGGAACCGGTCACACATGTAAGTGACTGATATAAAAGAG
AAAAAAGGCGATTTTTCCGCCTAAAACTCTTTAAAACTTATTAAAACTCTTAAAACCCGCCTGGCCTGTG
CATAACTGTCTGGCCAGCGCACAGCCGAACAGCTGCAAAAAGCGCCCACATCAAGGCTCCGAGTGCGCGG
AACCCCTATTTGTTTATTTTTCTAAATACATTCAAATATGTATCCGCTCATGAGACAATAACCCTGATAA
ATGCTTCAATAATATTGAAAAAGGAAGAGTATGGCTAAAATGAGAATATCACCGGAATTGAAAAAACTGA
TCGAAAAATACCGCTGCGTAAAAGATACGGAAGGAATGTCTCCTGCTAAGGTATATAAGCTGGTGGGAGA
AAATGAAAACCTATATTTAAAAATGACGGACAGCCGGTATAAAGGGACCACCTATGATGTGGAACGGGAA
AAGGACATGATGCTATGGCTGGAAGGAAAGCTGCCTGTTCCAAAGGTCCTGCACTTTGAACGGCATGATG
GCTGGAGCAATCTGCTCATGAGTGAGGCCGATGGCGTCCTTTGCTCGGAAGAGTATGAAGATGAACAAAG
CCCTGAAAAGATTATCGAGCTGTATGCGGAGTGCATCAGGCTCTTTCACTCCATCGACATATCGGATTGT
CCCTATACGAATAGCTTAGACAGCCGCTTAGCCGAATTGGATTACTTACTGAATAACGATCTGGCCGATG
TGGATTGCGAAAACTGGGAAGAGGACACTCCATTTAAAGATCCGCGCGAGCTGTATGATTTTTTAAAGAC
GGAAAAGCCCGAAGAGGAACTTGTCTTTTCCCACGGCGACCTGGGAGACAGCAACATCTTTGTGAAAGAT
GGCAAAGTAAGTGGCTTTATTGATCTTGGGAGAAGCGGCAGGGCGGACAAGTGGTATGACATTGCCTTCT
GCGTCCGGTCGCTCAGGGAGGATATCGGGGAAGAACAGTATGTCGAGCTATTTTTTGACTTACTGGGGAT
CAAGCCTGATTGGGAGAAAATAAAATATTATATTTTACTGGATGAATTGTTTTAGCTGTCAGACCAAGTT
TACTCATATATACTTTAGATTGATTTAAAACTTCATTTTTAATTTAAAAGGATCTAGGTGAAGATCCTTT
TTGATAATCTCATGACCAAAATCCCTTAACGTGAGTTTTCGTTCCACTGAGCGTCAGACCCCGTAGAAAA
GATCAAAGGATCTTCTTGAGATCCTTTTTTTCTGCGCGTAATCTGCTGCTTGCAAACAAAAAAACCACCG
CTACCAGCGGTGGTTTGTTTGCCGGATCAAGAGCTACCAACTCTTTTTCCGAAGGTAACTGGCTTCAGCA
GAGCGCAGATACCAAATACTGTTCTTCTAGTGTAGCCGTAGTTAGGCCACCACTTCAAGAACTCTGTAGC
ACCGCCTACATACCTCGCTCTGCTAATCCTGTTACCAGTGGCTGCTGCCAGTGGCGATAAGTCGTGTCTT
ACCGGGTTGGACTCAAGACGATAGTTACCGGATAAGGCGCAGCGGTCGGGCTGAACGGGGGGTTCGTGCA
CACAGCCCAGCTTGGAGCGAACGACCTACACCGAACTGAGATACCTACAGCGTGAGCTATGAGAAAGCGC
CACGCTTCCCGAAGGGAGAAAGGCGGACAGGTATCCGGTAAGCGGCAGGGTCGGAACAGGAGAGCGCACG
AGGGAGCTTCCAGGGGGAAACGCCTGGTATCTTTATAGTCCTGTCGGGTTTCGCCACCTCTGACTTGAGC
GTCGATTTTTGTGATGCTCGTCAGGGGGGCGGAGCCTATGGAAAAACGCCAGCAACGCGGCCTTTTTACG
GTTCCTGCTCGGATCTGTTGGACCGGACAGTAGTCATGGTTGATGGGCTGCCTGTATCGAGTGGTGATTT
TGTGCCGAGCTGCCGGTCGGGGAGCTGTTGGCTGGCTGGTGGCAGGATATATTGTGGTGTAAACAAATTG
ACGCTTAGACAACTTAATAACACATTGCGGACGTTTTTAATGTACTGGGGTT
